>Addgene plasmid #91084 | pMOD_C2516 | addgene full sequence | sequence record 182048 | Addgene NGS Result
GCCTTGACGGCAAAATCCCTTAACGTGAGTTTTCGTTCCACTGAGCGTCAGACCCCGTAGAAAAGATCAA
AGGATCTTCTTGAGATCCTTTTTTTCTGCGCGTAATCTGCTGCTTGCAAACAAAAAAACCACCGCTACCA
GCGGTGGTTTGTTTGCCGGATCAAGAGCTACTAACTCTTTTTCCGAAGGTAACTGGCTTCAGCAGAGCGC
AGATACCAAATACTGTTCTTCTAGTGTAGCCGTAGTTAGGCCACCACTTCAAGAACTCTGTAGCACCGCC
TACATACCTCGCTCTGCTAATCCTGTTACCAGTGGCTGCTGCCAGTGGCGATAAGTCGTGTCTTACCGGG
TTGGACTCAAGACGATAGTTACCGGATAAGGCGCAGCGGTCGGGCTGAACGGGGGGTTCGTGCTCACAGC
CCAGCTTGGAGCGAACGACCTACACCGAACTGAGATACCTACAGCGTGAGCTATGAGAAAGCGCCACGCT
TCCCGAAGGGAGAAAGGCGGACAGGTATCCGGTAAGCGGCAGGGTCGGAACAGGAGAGCGCACGAGGGAG
CTTCCAGGGGGAAACGCCTGGTATCTTTATAGTCCTGTCGGGTTTCGCCACCTCTGACTTGAGCGTCGAT
TTTTGTGATGCTCGTCAGGGGGGCGGAGCCTATGGAAAAACGCCAGCAACGCGGCCTTTTTACGGTTCCT
GGCCTTTTGCTGGCCTTTTGCTCACATGTTCTTTCCTGCGTTATCCCCTGATTCTGTGGATAACCGTATT
ACCGCCTTTGAGTGAGCTGATACCGCTCGCCGCAGCCGAACGACCGAGCGCAGCGAGTCAGTGAGCGAGG
AAGCGGAAGAGCGCCCACCTGCAACGCCGGCGCCATGGATGTTGTTGTTACCAGAAAGTAAATAAATGTT
CAATCTCTGATGTTCTCAAGTAAGTGAGTTTTATTGGGAATAATATTAACTTATGTTCTTCTTGCATTTG
ATTTCTTTGCCGCTCTCTTCTTCTATCTTAAATCTGTGTATACTATTTCACTATTGGGCTTTTTATTAGT
CTATAATGGGACTCAAAATAAGGCTTTGGCCCACATCAAAAAGATAAGTCACAAATCAAAACTAAATTCA
GAGTCTTTTCTCCCACATCGGTCACTGTACTCATTTTGTGTTTGTTTATATATTACACGAACCGATCTTT
GGTACGGAGACGTTATATTCCCCAGAACATCAGGTTAATGGCGTTTTTGATGTCATTTTCGCGGTGGCTG
AGATCAGCCACTTCTTCCCCGATAACGGAAACCGGCACACTGGCCATATCGGTGGTCATCATGCGCCAGC
TTTCATCCCCGATATGCACCACCGGGTAAAGTTCACGGGAGACTTTATCTGACAGCAGACGTGCACTGGC
CAGGGGGATCACCATCCGTCGCCCGGGCGTGTCAATAATATCACTCTGTACATCCACAAACAGACGATAA
CGGCTCTCTCTTTTATAGGTGTAAACCTTAAACTGCATTTCACCAGCCCCTGTTCTCGTCAGCAAAAGAG
CCGTTCATTTCAATAAACCGGGCGACCTCAGCCATCCCTTCCTGATTTTCCGCTTTCCAGCGTTCGGCAC
GCAGACGACGGGCTTCATTCTGCATGGTTGTGCTTACCAGACCGGAGATATTGACATCATATATGCCTTG
AGCAACTGATAGCTGTCGCTGTCAACTGTCACTGTAATACGCTGCTTCATAGCATACCTCCTTTTGACAT
ACTTCGGGTATACATATCAGTATATATTCTTATACCGCAAAAATCAGCGCGCAAATACGCATACTGTTAT
CTGGCTTCGTCTCTGTTTTAGAGCTAGAAATAGCAAGTTAAAATAAGGCTAGTCCGTTATCAACTTGAAA
AAGTGGCACCGAGTCGGTGCTTTTTTTCGCGCGTAGTCCTCGGTAATATCGCAGAACAAAAGTACCTGAT
ATCGAGTGTACTTCAAGTCACACCGGCGAGTGACTAGCAGGTGATGAAAAGCCTTAGGGTCAGGTGGCAC
TTTTCGGGGAAATGTGCGATGAACCCCTATTTGTTTATTTTTCTAAATACATTCAAATATGTATCCGCTA
ATGAGACAATAACCCTGATAAATGCTTCAATTATATTGAAAAAGGAAGAGTATGAGTATCCAACATTTCC
GTGTCGCCCTTATTCCCTTTTTTGCGGCCTTCTGCCTTCCTGTTTTTGCTCACCCAGAAACGCTGGTGAA
AGTAAAAGATGCTGAAGATCAGTTGGGTGCCCGAGTGGGTTACATTGAACTGGATCTCAACAGCGGCAAA
ATCTTAGAGAGTTTTCGCCCCGAAGAACGCTTCCCAATGATGAGCACTTTCAAAGTTCTGCTATGTGGCG
CGGTGTTATCCCGTATTGATGCTGGGCAAGAGCAACTCGGTCGCCGCATACACTATTCTCAGAATGACTT
GGTTGAGTATTCACCAGTCACAGAAAAGCATCTTACGGATGGCATGACAGTAAGAGAATTATGTAGTGCT
GCCATAACCATGAGTGATAACACTGCGGCCAACTTACTTCTGACAACGATTGGAGGACCGAAGGAGCTAA
CCGCTTTTTTGCACAACATGGGGGATCATGTAACTCGCCTTGATCGTTGGGAACCGGAGCTGAATGAAGC
CATACCAAACGACGAGCGTGACACCACGATGCCTGTAGCAATGGCAACAACTCTCCGCAAACTATTAACT
GGCGAACTACTTACTCTTGCTTCACGCCAGCAACTCATTGACTGGATGGAGGCGGACAAAGTTGCAGGAC
CACTTCTGCGCTCGGCACTTCCGGCTGGCTGGTTTATTGCTGATAAATCTGGAGCCGGTGAGCGTGGGTC
TCGCGGTATCATTGCAGCACTGGGGCCAGATGGTAAGCCCTCCCGTATCGTAGTTATCTACACGACGGGG
AGTCAGGCAACTATGGATGAACGAAATAGACAGATCGCTGAGATAGGTGCCTCACTGATTAAGCATTGGT
AACTGTCAGACGAAGGGAAATAAATAGTAGCCCGCCTGATGTGCGGGCTTTTTTTTGGTGGTGGTTACCA
GTGTCGCTTAGCTACCGTAGGTCCTCTTAGGCGGTCCGATTAGCGACATAGTCATCAAT
Features (pLannotate 1.2.2; 7 found; start..end, strand, type, name):
     80..668     +  rep_origin     ori: high-copy-number ColE1/pMB1/pBR322/pUC origin of replication
   1206..1508    -  CDS            ccdB: CCDB_ECOLI - Also known as G, letB, letD. Experimental evidence at protein level: Swiss-Prot protein existence level 1. Toxic component of a type II toxin-antitoxin (TA) system, functioning in plasmid maintainence. Responsible for the post- segregational killing (PSK) of plasmid-free cells, also referred to as a plasmid addiction system. Half-life of over 2 hours. Cell killing by CcdB is accompanied by filamentation, defects in chromosome and plasmid segregation, defects in cell division, formation of anucleate cells, decreased DNA synthesis and plasmid loss. Interferes with the activity of DN
   1513..1671    -  CDS            ccdA (fragment): CCDA_ECO57 - Also known as H, letA. Experimental evidence at protein level: Swiss-Prot protein existence level 1. Antitoxin component of a type II toxin-antitoxin (TA) system which inhibits the post-segregational killing (PSK) of plasmid-free cells, also referred to as a plasmid addiction system. Binds to and blocks the activity of CcdB; will also remove bound CcdB protein from the CcdB-GyrA complex by forming a CcdA-CcdB complex, a process termed rejuvenation. Functions as a transcriptional corepressor for the ccdAB operon, repression also requires CcdB (By similarity). From Escherichia coli
   1762..1827    -  intron         PDK intron (fragment): pdk; modified pyruvate orthophosphate dikinase intron from Flaveria trinervia 3.0
   1835..1910    +  misc_RNA       gRNA scaffold: guide RNA scaffold for the Streptococcus pyogenes CRISPR/Cas9 system
   2051..2151    +  promoter       AmpR promoter: bla
   2152..3012    +  CDS            AmpR: β-lactamase; bla; confers resistance to ampicillin, carbenicillin, and related antibiotics
