[The description below was written by a language model from this plasmid's Addgene catalogue record and pLannotate feature annotations shown in this document.]
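Description:
pMOD_C2516 is a small (about 3.1 kb) high-copy bacterial cloning plasmid that serves as a "Module C" entry vector in a modular plant genome-engineering toolkit. It is built on the pMOD_C0000 backbone and classed as a CRISPR vector. It replicates in E. coli from a ColE1/pUC-type origin and is selected with ampicillin through the bla (AmpR) gene and its native promoter. Because it carries a functional ccdB toxin gene, the uncut plasmid must be maintained in a ccdB-tolerant strain.

The payload is a synthetic single guide RNA expression unit. According to the record, the At7SL promoter, a Pol III promoter, drives the cassette and a Pol III terminator ends it, although neither element was picked up by the automated annotation. Between them sits an Esp3I-flanked ccdB cassette, annotated as ccdB plus a partial ccdA fragment, followed by the Streptococcus pyogenes Cas9 gRNA scaffold. Digestion with the type IIS enzyme Esp3I releases the ccdB stuffer so that a spacer can be ligated directly upstream of the scaffold. Loss of the toxin gives counter-selection against uncut parental plasmid in ordinary strains. A BaeI site is also included for inserting a gene-targeting (GT) donor template, so that guide and repair donor can be carried on the same module. A short fragment matching the PDK intron is annotated next to the scaffold, and the record does not explain its role. The plasmid is intended as an intermediate in which a spacer, and optionally a donor, is installed for Cas9-based editing or gene targeting in plants. The record does not detail how the module is combined with other toolkit components.
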