Addgene plasmid #91084: pMOD_C2516
Purpose: Module C, Promoter: At7SL, Gene: Esp3I ccdb cassette for single gRNA spacer cloning (+ BaeI site for GT donor cloning), Terminator: Pol III
Depositing lab: Daniel Voytas. Publication: A multi-purpose toolkit to enable advanced genome engineering in plants. Cermak T, Curtin SJ, Gil-Humanes J, Cegan R, Kono TJY, Konecna E, Belanto JJ, Starker CG, Mathre JW, Greenstein RL, Voytas DF. Plant Cell. 2017 May 18. pii: tpc.00922.2016. doi: 10.1105/tpc.16.00922. PubMed 28522548.
Backbone
  Vector backbone: pMOD_C0000
  Vector type: CRISPR
Growth in bacteria
  Bacterial resistance: Ampicillin, 100 μg/mL
  Growth temperature: 37°C
  Growth strain: ccdB Survival
  Copy number: High Copy
Gene/Insert
  Gene/Insert name: Esp3I ccdb cassette for single gRNA spacer cloning (+ BaeI site for GT donor cloning)
  Species: Synthetic
  Promoter: At7SL
  Cloning method: Gibson Cloning
  Sequencing primers: 5′ unknown
Terms and licenses: Academic/Nonprofit Terms; Industry Terms: Not Available to Industry
How to cite: pMOD_C2516 was a gift from Daniel Voytas (Addgene plasmid # 91084 ; http://n2t.net/addgene:91084 ; RRID:Addgene_91084)
